>Addgene plasmid #123054 | pWS930 | addgene full sequence | sequence record 240697 | Addgene NGS Result
AGTCGGTCTCATATGAGGCCCTACGCTTGCCCTGTAGAAAGTTGTGATAGGAGATTCAGCAGATCTGACG
AGCTGACTAGGCATATTCGTATTCACACCGGCCAAAAGCCTTTCCAATGTAGAATCTGTATGAGAAACTT
CAGCAGAAGTGACCATTTGACTACGCACATTAGAACCCACACCGGCGAGAAGCCGTTCGCGTGTGACATT
TGTGGAAGAAAGTTCGCCAGATCTGATGAAAGAAAGAGACATACAAAGATCCATACAGGAGGTGGGGGCA
CTCCGGCAGCAGCCTCAACCCTAGAAGATCCAAGCGCTGGAGACATGAGGGCAGCCAACTTGTGGCCAAG
CCCATTAATGATCAAAAGATCTAAGAAGAATTCTCTTGCACTGTCTTTGACCGCTGATCAAATGGTTTCC
GCACTACTTGATGCTGAACCACCTATATTGTACAGTGAATACGACCCAACTCGTCCTTTTTCCGAGGCTT
CCATGATGGGTCTTTTGACAAATCTAGCAGACAGGGAATTAGTTCATATGATTAATTGGGCCAAAAGAGT
TCCCGGCTTTGTTGACTTGACATTACATGACCAGGTACATCTTCTTGAATGCGCGTGGTTAGAAATATTG
ATGATCGGATTAGTGTGGAGAAGTATGGAGCACCCTGTAAAATTATTATTTGCACCTAATTTATTATTGG
ACAGGAACCAAGGTAAATGCGTAGAAGGTATGGTTGAGATTTTTGATATGCTTCTTGCCACTAGCTCCAG
GTTCAGAATGATGAATTTGCAAGGAGAAGAATTCGTTTGCCTGAAATCAATTATTTTGTTAAATAGCGGT
GTCTATACATTTTTAAGCTCAACTCTGAAAAGCCTGGAAGAGAAAGACCATATACATAGAGTGTTGGACA
AGATCACTGATACATTGATTCACCTTATGGCGAAAGCAGGATTGACTCTGCAGCAACAGCATCAGAGGCT
AGCTCAGTTACTACTAATTTTGTCACACATTAGACATATGTCTAACAAGGGTATGGAGCACCTGTATTCT
ATGAAGTGTAAAAACGTCGTTCCTCTGTATGATTTATTACTAGAAATGCTGGACGCTCACAGGTTGCATG
CACCAACTTCTAGAGGCGGAGCCTCCGTTGAAGAAACCGACCAATCCCACCTAGCGACAGCAGGGTCTAC
ATCTAGCGGTTCTTGAGACCAGACCAATAAAAAACGCCCGGCGGCAACCGAGCGTTCTGAACAAATCCAG
ATGGAGTTCTGAGGTCATTACTGGATCTATCAACAGGAGTCCAAGCGAGCTCGATATCAAATTACGCCCC
GCCCTGCCACTCATCGCAGTACTGTTGTAATTCATTAAGCATTCTGCCGACATGGAAGCCATCACAAACG
GCATGATGAACCTGAATCGCCAGCGGCATCAGCACCTTGTCGCCTTGCGTATAATATTTGCCCATGGTGA
AAACGGGGGCGAAGAAGTTGTCCATATTGGCCACGTTTAAATCAAAACTGGTGAAACTCACCCAGGGATT
GGCTGAAACGAAAAACATATTCTCAATAAACCCTTTAGGGAAATAGGCCAGGTTTTCACCGTAACACGCC
ACATCTTGCGAATATATGTGTAGAAACTGCCGGAAATCGTCGTGGTATTCACTCCAGAGCGATGAAAACG
TTTCAGTTTGCTCATGGAAAACGGTGTAACAAGGGTGAACACTATCCCATATCACCAGCTCACCGTCTTT
CATTGCCATACGAAATTCCGGATGAGCATTCATCAGGCGGGCAAGAATGTGAATAAAGGCCGGATAAAAC
TTGTGCTTATTTTTCTTTACGGTCTTTAAAAAGGCCGTAATATCCAGCTGAACGGTCTGGTTATAGGTAC
ATTGAGCAACTGACTGAAATGCCTCAAAATGTTCTTTACGATGCCATTGGGATATATCAACGGTGGTATA
TCCAGTGATTTTTTTCTCCATTTTAGCTTCCTTAGCTCCTGAAAATCTCGATAACTCAAAAAATACGCCC
GGTAGTGATCTTATTTCATTATGGTGAAAGTTGGAACCTCTTACGTGCCCGATCAATCATGACCAAAATC
CCTTAACGTGAGTTTTCGTTCCACTGAGCGTCAGACCCCGTAGAAAAGATCAAAGGATCTTCTTGAGATC
CTTTTTTTCTGCGCGTAATCTGCTGCTTGCAAACAAAAAAACCACCGCTACCAGCGGTGGTTTGTTTGCC
GGATCAAGAGCTACCAACTCTTTTTCCGAAGGTAACTGGCTTCAGCAGAGCGCAGATACCAAATACTGTT
CTTCTAGTGTAGCCGTAGTTAGGCCACCACTTCAAGAACTCTGTAGCACCGCCTACATACCTCGCTCTGC
TAATCCTGTTACCAGTGGCTGCTGCCAGTGGCGATAAGTCGTGTCTTACCGGGTTGGACTCAAGACGATA
GTTACCGGATAAGGCGCAGCGGTCGGGCTGAACGGGGGGTTCGTGCACACAGCCCAGCTTGGAGCGAACG
ACCTACACCGAACTGAGATACCTACAGCGTGAGCTATGAGAAAGCGCCACGCTTCCCGAAGGGAGAAAGG
CGGACAGGTATCCGGTAAGCGGCAGGGTCGGAACAGGAGAGCGCACGAGGGAGCTTCCAGGGGGAAACGC
CTGGTATCTTTATAGTCCTGTCGGGTTTCGCCACCTCTGACTTGAGCGTCGATTTTTGTGATGCTCGTCA
GGGGGGCGGAGCCTATGGAAAAACGCCAGCAACGCGGCCTTTTTACGGTTCCTGGCCTTTTGCTGGCCTT
TTGCTCACATGTTCTTTCCTGCGTTATCCCCTGATTCTGTGGATAACCGT
Features (pLannotate 1.2.2; 6 found; start..end, strand, type, name):
     43..132     +  CDS            EGR1 (fragment): EGR1_SERCA - Also known as ZENK From Serinus canaria (Island canary) (Fringilla canaria).
    313..1203    +  CDS            ESR1 (fragment): ESR1_HUMAN - Also known as ESR, NR3A1. Experimental evidence at protein level: Swiss-Prot protein existence level 1. [Isoform 3]: Involved in activation of NOS3 and endothelial nitric oxide production (PubMed:21937726). Isoforms lacking one or several functional domains are thought to modulate transcriptional activity by competitive ligand or DNA binding and/or heterodimerization with the full-length receptor (PubMed:10970861). Binds to ERE and inhibits isoform 1 (PubMed:10970861). From Homo sapiens (Human).
   1217..1251    -  terminator     lambda t0 terminator: minimal transcription terminator from phage lambda (Scholtissek and Grosse, 1987)
   1325..1981    -  CDS            cat: CAT_ECOLX - Experimental evidence at protein level: Swiss-Prot protein existence level 1. This enzyme is an effector of chloramphenicol resistance in bacteria. From Escherichia coli. This protein is used as a marker in many commonly used cloning vectors, such as pACYC184.
   1982..2079    -  promoter       cat promoter: promoter of the E. coli cat gene encoding chloramphenicol acetyltransferase
   2163..2751    +  rep_origin     ori: high-copy-number ColE1/pMB1/pBR322/pUC origin of replication
