[The description below was written by a language model from this plasmid's Addgene catalogue record and pLannotate feature annotations shown in this document.]
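Description:
pWS930 is a small (about 2.85 kb) part plasmid built on pYTK001, the entry vector of the modular yeast cloning toolkit. It is catalogued as a yeast expression vector, but the annotated features show only bacterial maintenance elements: a high-copy ColE1/pUC-type origin of replication and a chloramphenicol acetyltransferase gene driven by its native cat promoter, with a lambda t0 terminator next to the insert. No yeast origin, auxotrophic marker, promoter or terminator is annotated. The plasmid therefore appears to serve as a storage and donor vector for a coding part propagated in E. coli, rather than as a stand-alone expression construct. The record lists the cloning method as Gateway, though no att recombination sites appear in the feature table.

The insert, Z3E, is labelled "[3a]", which in the toolkit nomenclature indicates an N-terminal coding-sequence part meant to be joined in frame to a downstream part. The feature table detects two coding segments on the forward strand. One is a short fragment matching the zinc-finger transcription factor EGR1 (Zif268 family), which provides sequence-specific DNA binding. The other is a longer fragment of human estrogen receptor alpha (ESR1), consistent with a hormone-responsive portion of that receptor. Together they match the stated purpose of a beta-estradiol inducible DNA binding domain, in which binding of the hormone to the receptor portion controls the activity of the fused zinc-finger module. No activation domain is annotated, so this function would presumably come from a separately assembled part. The associated work concerns engineering yeast for tunable GPCR signalling, where such a part would allow synthetic transcription factors to be placed under chemical control.
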