Addgene plasmid #123054: pWS930
Purpose: Beta-estradiol inducible DNA binding domain
Depositing lab: Tom Ellis. Depositing organization: Imperial College London. Publication: Engineering a Model Cell for Rational Tuning of GPCR Signaling. Shaw WM, Yamauchi H, Mead J, Gowers GF, Bell DJ, Oling D, Larsson N, Wigglesworth M, Ladds G, Ellis T. Cell. 2019 Apr 18;177(3):782-796.e27. doi: 10.1016/j.cell.2019.02.023. Epub 2019 Apr 4. PubMed 30955892.
Backbone
  Vector backbone: pYTK001
  Vector type: Yeast Expression
Growth in bacteria
  Bacterial resistance: Chloramphenicol, 25 μg/mL
  Growth temperature: 37°C
  Growth strain: NEB Turbo Competent E. coli
  Copy number: High Copy
Gene/Insert
  Gene/Insert name: Z3E [3a]
  Species: S. cerevisiae (budding yeast)
  Cloning method: Gateway Cloning
Terms and licenses: Academic/Nonprofit Terms; Industry Terms: Not Available to Industry
Depositor comments: Please visit https://www.biorxiv.org/content/10.1101/390559v1 for bioRxiv preprint.
How to cite: pWS930 was a gift from Tom Ellis (Addgene plasmid # 123054 ; http://n2t.net/addgene:123054 ; RRID:Addgene_123054)
